Addgene plasmid #244770: CL20_mEGFP_Vidr_003
Purpose: Express mEGFP-tagged intrinsically disordered protein (IDR), Vidr_003, derived from human protein EFCB5
Depositing lab: Richard Kriwacki. Depositing organization: St. Jude Children's Research Hospital. Publication: Proteome-wide computational analyses reveal links between protein condensate formation and RNA biology. Maiti S, Tripathi S, Baggett DW, Phillips AH, Park CG, Wang J, Wahiduzzaman, Freyaldenhoven WT, Kinger S, Pioso BJ, Bollinger JC, Somjee R, Lang B, Babu MM, Kriwacki RW. Sci Adv. 2025 Dec 5;11(49):eady1420. doi: 10.1126/sciadv.ady1420. Epub 2025 Dec 3. PubMed 41337585.
Backbone
  Vector backbone: CL20
  Vector type: Mammalian Expression
Growth in bacteria
  Bacterial resistance: Ampicillin, 100 μg/mL
  Growth temperature: 37°C
  Growth strain: NEB Stable
  Copy number: High Copy
Gene/Insert
  Gene/Insert name: Vidr_003
  Species: H. sapiens (human)
  Mutation: Unmutated
  Tag / fusion protein: monomeric EGFP (N terminal on insert)
  Cloning method: Restriction Enzyme; 5′ cloning site Unknown (unknown if destroyed)
Terms and licenses: Academic/Nonprofit Terms; Industry Terms: Not Available to Industry
Depositor comments: EFCB5_474_699
How to cite: CL20_mEGFP_Vidr_003 was a gift from Richard Kriwacki (Addgene plasmid # 244770 ; http://n2t.net/addgene:244770 ; RRID:Addgene_244770)
