[The description below was written by a language model from this plasmid's Addgene catalogue record and pLannotate feature annotations shown in this document.]
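Description:
CL20_mEGFP_Vidr_003 is a mammalian expression plasmid built on the CL20 backbone. The catalogue lists it only as a mammalian expression vector, but the feature table shows the architecture of a self-inactivating HIV-1 lentiviral transfer vector. In bacteria it is maintained through a high-copy ColE1/pUC-type origin and selected with ampicillin via the β-lactamase gene. The annotated 7,758 nt sequence also contains an SV40 origin with an SV40 poly(A) signal and lac promoter/operator remnants in the backbone.

The lentiviral cassette lies on the reverse strand. It begins with a CMV enhancer fused to a truncated 5' LTR, an arrangement that generally allows Tat-independent transcription of the vector genome in packaging cells. This is followed by the Ψ packaging signal with a partial gag sequence, the cPPT/CTS element, and the Rev response element for Rev-dependent nuclear export of the unspliced RNA. The cassette ends in a ΔU3 3' LTR followed by a rabbit β-globin poly(A) signal. No WPRE and no mammalian selection marker are annotated.

Between these elements, an internal CMV enhancer/promoter drives monomeric EGFP fused to the N terminus of Vidr_003. Vidr_003 is an unmutated intrinsically disordered region taken from human EFCB5 (gene EFCAB5), which the depositor notes as residues 474–699. This matches the roughly 675 nt EFCAB5 fragment annotated downstream of mEGFP.

The stated purpose is to express this fluorescently tagged disordered region in mammalian cells. The associated publication concerns proteome-wide analysis of protein condensate formation and its links to RNA biology, which suggests that the mEGFP tag is used to image the region's localisation or condensate behaviour, although the record does not describe specific assays.
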