Features (pLannotate 1.2.2; 29 found; start..end, strand, type, name):
      1..589     +  rep_origin     ori: high-copy-number ColE1/pMB1/pBR322/pUC origin of replication
    772..826     +  CDS            lacI (fragment): lac repressor; lacI; The lac repressor binds to the lac operator to inhibit transcription in E. coli. This inhibition can be relieved by adding lactose or isopropyl-β-D-thiogalactopyranoside (IPTG).
    828..962     -  polyA_signal   SV40 poly(A) signal: SV40 polyadenylation signal
    982..1117    -  rep_origin     SV40 ori: SV40 origin of replication
   1141..1163    -  promoter       SV40 promoter (fragment): SV40 enhancer and early promoter
   1170..1209    +  CDS            lacI (fragment): lac repressor; lacI; The lac repressor binds to the lac operator to inhibit transcription in E. coli. This inhibition can be relieved by adding lactose or isopropyl-β-D-thiogalactopyranoside (IPTG).
   1222..1243    +  protein_bind   CAP binding site: CAP binding activates transcription in the presence of cAMP. E. coli catabolite activator protein
   1258..1288    +  promoter       lac promoter: promoter for the E. coli lac operon
   1296..1312    +  protein_bind   lac operator: The lac repressor binds to the lac operator to inhibit transcription in E. coli. This inhibition can be relieved by adding lactose or isopropyl-β-D-thiogalactopyranoside (IPTG). lac repressor encoded by lacI
   1697..1752    -  polyA_signal   β-globin poly(A) signal: rabbit β-globin polyadenylation signal (Gil and Proudfoot, 1987)
   1838..1973    -  LTR            3' LTR (ΔU3) (fragment): self-inactivating 3' long terminal repeat (LTR) from HIV-1
   1975..2043    -  CDS            nef (fragment): NEF_HV1Z2 - Experimental evidence at protein level: Swiss-Prot protein existence level 1. Extracellular Nef protein targets CD4(+) T-lymphocytes for apoptosis by interacting with CXCR4 surface receptors. From Human immunodeficiency virus type 1 group M subtype D (isolate Z2/CDC-Z34) (HIV-1).
   2069..2743    -  CDS            EFCAB5 (fragment): EFCB5_HUMAN - Experimental evidence at protein level: Swiss-Prot protein existence level 1. From Homo sapiens (Human).
   2789..3505    -  CDS            mEGFP: mEGFP is a basic (constitutively fluorescent) green fluorescent protein published in 2002, derived from Aequorea victoria. It has moderate acid sensitivity.
   3519..3556    -  misc_feature   MCS (fragment): multiple cloning site
   3555..3571    -  promoter       tight TRE promoter (fragment): Tet-responsive promoter PTight, consisting of seven tet operator sequences followed by the minimal CMV promoter
   3587..3790    -  promoter       CMV promoter: human cytomegalovirus (CMV) immediate early promoter
   3791..4094    -  enhancer       CMV enhancer: human cytomegalovirus immediate early enhancer
   4162..4178    -  misc_feature   MCS (fragment): multiple cloning site
   4178..4203    -  CDS            Rev (fragment): human immunodeficiency virus 1 (HIV-1) Rev protein; rev; enhances nuclear export of unspliced and incompletely spliced viral mRNAs
   4580..4813    -  misc_feature   RRE: The Rev response element (RRE) of HIV-1 allows for Rev-dependent mRNA export from the nucleus to the cytoplasm.
   4947..5030    -  CDS            vif (fragment): VIF_HV1BR - Experimental evidence at protein level: Swiss-Prot protein existence level 1. Counteracts the innate antiviral activity of host APOBEC3F and APOBEC3G. Forms a complex with host APOBEC3F and APOBEC3G thus preventing the entry of these lethally hypermutating enzymes into progeny virions. Recruits an active E3 ubiquitin ligase complex composed of elongin BC, CUL5, and RBX2 to induce polyubiquitination of APOBEC3G and APOBEC3F. In turn, they are directed to the 26S proteasome for degradation. Vif interaction with APOBEC3G also blocks its cytidine deaminase activity in a proteasome-inde
   5173..5290    -  misc_feature   cPPT/CTS: central polypurine tract and central termination sequence of HIV-1
   5439..5798    -  CDS            HIV-1 gag (fragment): gag protein from human immunodeficiency virus 1; gag
   5782..5907    -  misc_feature   HIV-1 Ψ: packaging signal of human immunodeficiency virus type 1
   5954..6211    -  LTR            5' LTR (truncated): truncated 5' long terminal repeat (LTR) from HIV-1
   6213..6592    -  enhancer       CMV enhancer: human cytomegalovirus immediate early enhancer
   6623..6727    +  promoter       AmpR promoter: bla
   6728..7588    +  CDS            AmpR: β-lactamase; bla; confers resistance to ampicillin, carbenicillin, and related antibiotics
>Addgene plasmid #244770 | CL20_mEGFP_Vidr_003 | addgene full sequence | sequence record 488233 | Addgene NGS Result
TTGAGATCCTTTTTTTCTGCGCGTAATCTGCTGCTTGCAAACAAAAAAACCACCGCTACCAGCGGTGGTT
TGTTTGCCGGATCAAGAGCTACCAACTCTTTTTCCGAAGGTAACTGGCTTCAGCAGAGCGCAGATACCAA
ATACTGTTCTTCTAGTGTAGCCGTAGTTAGGCCACCACTTCAAGAACTCTGTAGCACCGCCTACATACCT
CGCTCTGCTAATCCTGTTACCAGTGGCTGCTGCCAGTGGCGATAAGTCGTGTCTTACCGGGTTGGACTCA
AGACGATAGTTACCGGATAAGGCGCAGCGGTCGGGCTGAACGGGGGGTTCGTGCACACAGCCCAGCTTGG
AGCGAACGACCTACACCGAACTGAGATACCTACAGCGTGAGCTATGAGAAAGCGCCACGCTTCCCGAAGG
GAGAAAGGCGGACAGGTATCCGGTAAGCGGCAGGGTCGGAACAGGAGAGCGCACGAGGGAGCTTCCAGGG
GGAAACGCCTGGTATCTTTATAGTCCTGTCGGGTTTCGCCACCTCTGACTTGAGCGTCGATTTTTGTGAT
GCTCGTCAGGGGGGCGGAGCCTATGGAAAAACGCCAGCAACGCGGCCTTTTTACGGTTCCTGGCCTTTTG
CTGGCCTTTTGCTCACATGTTCTTTCCTGCGTTATCCCCTGATTCTGTGGATAACCGTATTACCGCCTTT
GAGTGAGCTGATACCGCTCGCCGCAGCCGAACGACCGAGCGCAGCGAGTCAGTGAGCGAGGAAGCGGAAG
AGCGCCCAATACGCAAACCGCCTCTCCCCGCGCGTTGGCCGATTCATTAATGCAGCGGATCCAGACATGA
TAAGATACATTGATGAGTTTGGACAAACCACAACTAGAATGCAGTGAAAAAAATGCTTTATTTGTGAAAT
TTGTGATGCTATTGCTTTATTTGTAACCATTATAAGCTGCAATAAACAAGTTAGCTTTTTGCAAAAGCCT
AGGCCTCCAAAAAAGCCTCCTCACTACTTCTGGAATAGCTCAGAGGCCGAGGCGGCCTCGGCCTCTGCAT
AAATAAAAAAAATTAGTCAGCCATGGGGCGGAGAATGGGCGGAACTGGGCGGAGTTAGGGGCGGGATGGG
CGGAGTTAGGGGCGGGACTATGGTTGCTGACTAATTGAGATGCGGATCCGCTGGCACGACAGGTTTCCCG
ACTGGAAAGCGGGCAGTGAGCGCAACGCAATTAATGTGAGTTAGCTCACTCATTAGGCACCCCAGGCTTT
ACACTTTATGCTTCCGGCTCGTATGTTGTGTGGAATTGTGAGCGGATAACAATTTCACACAGGAAACAGC
TATGACCATGATTACGCCAAGCTTGGGCTGCAGGTCGAGGGATCTCCATAAGAGAAGAGGGACAGCTATG
ACTGGGAGTAGTCAGGAGAGGAGGAAAAATCTGGCTAGTAAAACATGTAAGGAAAATTTTAGGGATGTTA
AAGAAAAAAATAACACAAAACAAAATATAAAAAAAATCTAACCTCAAGTCAAGGCTTTTCTATGGAATAA
GGAATGGACAGCAGGGGGCTGTTTCATATACTGATGACCTCTTTATAGCCAACCTTTGTTCATGGCAGCC
AGCATATGGGCATATGTTGCCAAACTCTAAACCAAATACTCATTCTGATGTTTTAAATGATTTGCCCTCC
CATATGTCCTTCCGAGTGAGAGACACAAAAAATTCCAACACACTATTGCAATGAAAATAAATTTCCTTTA
TTAGCCAGAAGTCAGATGCTCAAGGGGCTTCATGATGTCCCCATAATTTTTGGCAGAGGGAAAAAGATCT
GCTAGCTCGAGCAGCTGAAGCTTTATTGAGGCTTAAGCAGTGGGTTCCCTAGTTAGCCAGAGAGCTCCCA
GGCTCAGATCTGGTCTAACCAGAGAGACCCAGTACAGGCAAAAAGCAGATCTTGTCTTCTTTGGGAGTGA
ATTAGCCCTTCCAGTCCCCCCTTTTCTTTTAAAAAGTGGCTAAGATCTACAGCTGCCTTGTAAGTCATTG
GTCTTAAAGGTACCGTAATCTTATCTAGAACCGGTTCATTCTTGTAAGGGCACTTCGATATATTCTGATG
TGATGGGTTCTCCATACTTAGTGCTCTTCAAGATAGAATCTTTACGGGATTGACTAGTAGATCCGATGTC
TTCTTGTTCTTCAGAGATGATTTCCCCGTATGGCCCTTGCTCGCTCTTCTGGTACGGTTCTTCAATAACA
GACTCACGAAGTGAGCCCTGCTCGGCTGCAGACATACGGCGCGAACCCTGTTCCGCAACGCTCCCTTTGT
GACGATCTTGCTCAGCGATTGACTCACGACGAGAACCCTGCTCAGCAACCGACTCGCGGCTACTTCCCTG
CTCCGAGACGCTGACGCGGCGGGGTCCCTGGCCCTCAATACTACCCTTGTGTTGGCCCTGCTCGGTCGTG
CTTTCACGATGCGTTTCCTGTTCTGTTAACAAGCGGCGACTGGAGCCTTGCTCTAATGTAGATTCGGTGT
GTGTTCCGGGCTCGATAACGCTCTCAATATACAGCTCTTGTTCAGCCGTAGGCTTCTTCCCCTGCTGTTG
CTCCTCAATACTAATACGCTGGGGACCCTGCTCGGCGGTGACCCCGCGCTGCTGCTCGGGGGGGTTTGGA
CTTGGTGTGCTGGTACGTTGTTCGTTTAACTTAGGTTGGTCGGGTGATTCAAGTAATTTACTTTGAGTCT
TTGAGGCATGGTTCGCCCGGGAAGCGGCCGCACTTCCCCCGGAGCCTCCGCTTCCGCCCTTGTACAGCTC
GTCCATGCCGAGAGTGATCCCGGCGGCGGTCACGAACTCCAGCAGGACCATGTGATCGCGCTTCTCGTTG
GGGTCTTTGCTCAGCTTGGACTGGGTGCTCAGGTAGTGGTTGTCGGGCAGCAGCACGGGGCCGTCGCCGA
TGGGGGTGTTCTGCTGGTAGTGGTCGGCGAGCTGCACGCTGCCGTCCTCGATGTTGTGGCGGATCTTGAA
GTTCACCTTGATGCCGTTCTTCTGCTTGTCGGCCATGATATAGACGTTGTGGCTGTTGTAGTTGTACTCC
AGCTTGTGCCCCAGGATGTTGCCGTCCTCCTTGAAGTCGATGCCCTTCAGCTCGATGCGGTTCACCAGGG
TGTCGCCCTCGAACTTCACCTCGGCGCGGGTCTTGTAGTTGCCGTCGTCCTTGAAGAAGATGGTGCGCTC
CTGGACGTAGCCTTCGGGCATGGCGGACTTGAAGAAGTCGTGCTGCTTCATGTGGTCGGGGTAGCGGCTG
AAGCACTGCACGCCGTAGGTCAGGGTGGTCACGAGGGTGGGCCAGGGCACGGGCAGCTTGCCGGTGGTGC
AGATGAACTTCAGGGTCAGCTTGCCGTAGGTGGCATCGCCCTCGCCCTCGCCGGACACGCTGAACTTGTG
GCCGTTTACGTCGCCGTCCAGCTCGACCAGGATGGGCACCACCCCGGTGAACAGCTCCTCGCCCTTGCTC
ACCATGGTGGCGACCGGTGGATCCCGGGCCCGCGGTACCGTCGACTGCAGAATTCGGTTCACTAAACGAG
CCCGGTTCACTAAACGAGCTCTGCTTATATAGACCTCCCACCGTACACGCCTACCGCCCATTTGCGTCAA
TGGGGCGGAGTTGTTACGACATTTTGGAAAGTCCCGTTGATTTTGGTGCCAAAACAAACTCCCATTGACG
TCAATGGGGTGGAGACTTGGAAATCCCCGTGAGTCAAACCGCTATCCACGCCCATTGATGTACTGCCAAA
ACCGCATCACCATGGTAATAGCGATGACTAATACGTAGATGTACTGCCAAGTAGGAAAGTCCCATAAGGT
CATGTACTGGGCATAATGCCAGGCGGGCCATTTACCGTCATTGACGTCAATAGGGGGCGTACTTGGCATA
TGATACACTTGATGTACTGCCAAGTGGGCAGTTTACCGTAAATACTCCACCCATTGACGTCAATGGAAAG
TCCCTATTGGCGTTACTATGGGAACATACGTCATTATTGACGTCAATGGGCGGGGGTCGTTGGGCGGTCA
GCCAGGCGGGCCATTTACCGTAAGTTATGTAACGCGGAACTCCATATATGGGCTATGAACTAATGACCCC
GTAATTGATTACTATTAATAACTAGCACGCGTTCGAAGCTTGAGCTCGGTCCCCTCGGGGTTGGGAGGTG
GGTCTGAAACGATAATGGTGAATATCCCTGCCTAACTCTATTCACTATAGAAAGTACAGCAAAAACTATT
CTTAAACCTACCAAGCCTCCTACTATCATTATGAATAATTTTATATACCACAGCCAATTTGTTATGTTAA
ACCAATTCCACAAACTTGCCCATTTATCTAATTCCAATAATTCTTGTTCATTCTTTTCTTGCTGGTTTTG
CGATTCTTCAATTAAGGAGTGTATTAAGCTTGTGTAATTGTTAATTTCTCTGTCCCACTCCATCCAGGTC
GTGTGATTCCAAATCTGTTCCAGAGATTTATTACTCCAACTAGCATTCCAAGGCACAGCAGTGGTGCAAA
TGAGTTTTCCAGAGCAACCCCAAATCCCCAGGAGCTGTTGATCCTTTAGGTATCTTTCCACAGCCAGGAT
TCTTGCCTGGAGCTGCTTGATGCCCCAGACTGTGAGTTGCAACAGATGCTGTTGCGCCTCAATAGCCCTC
AGCAAATTGTTCTGCTGCTGCACTATACCAGACAATAATTGTCTGGCCTGTACCGTCAGCGTCATTGACG
CTGCGCCCATAGTGCTTCCTGCTGCTCCCAAGAACCCAAGGAACAAAGCTCCTATTCCCACTGCTCTTTT
TTCTCTCTGCACCACTCTTCTCTTTGCCTTGGTGGGTGCTACTCCTAATGGTTCAATTTTTACTACTTTA
TATTTATATAATTCACTTCTCCAATTGTCCCTCATATCTCCTCCTTATGGTGTTTTACTAAACTTTTCCA
TGTTCTAATCCTCATCCTGTCTACTTGCCACACAATCATCACCTGCCATCTGTTTTCCATAATCCCTAAT
GATCTTTGCTTTTCTTCTTGGCACTACTTTTATGTCACTATTATCTTGTATTACTACTGCCCCTTCACCT
TTCCAGAGGAGCTTTGCTGGTCCTTTCCAAAGTGGATTTCTGCTGTCCCTGTAATAAACCCGAAAATTTT
GAATTTTTGTAATTTGTTTTTGTAATTCTTTAGTTTGTATGTCTGTTGCTATTATGTCTACTATTCTTTC
CCCTGCACTGTACCCCCCAATCCCCCCTTTTCTTTTAAAATTGTGGATGAATACTGCCATTTGTACTGCT
GTCTTAAGATGTTCAGCCTGATCTCTTACCTGTCCTATAATTTTCTTTAATTCTTTATTCATAGATTCTA
CTACTCCTTGACTTTGGGGATTGTAGGGAATTTCCAGGTCTGAAGATCCTGCTGCTTGCTGTGCTTTTTT
CTTACTTTTGTTTTGCTCTTCCTCTATCTTGTCTAAAGCTTCCTTGGTGTCTTTTATCTCTATCCTTTGA
TGCACACAATAGAGGGTTGCTACTGTATTATATAATGATCTAAGTTCTTCTGATCCTGTCTGAAGGGATG
GTTGTAGCTGTCCCAGTATTTGTCTACAGCCTTCTGATGTTTCTAACAGGCCAGTATTAACTGCGAATCG
TTCTAGCTCCCTGCTTGCCCATACTATATGTTTTAATTTATATTTTTTCTTTCCCCCTGGCCTTAACCGA
ATTTTTTCCCATCGCGATCTAATTCTCCCCCGCTTAATACTGACGCTCTCGCACCCATCTCTCTCCTTCT
AGCCTCCGCTAGTCAAAATTTTTGGCGTACTCACCAGTCGCCGCCCCTCGCCTCTTGCCGTGCGCGCTTC
AGCAAGCCGAGTCCTGCGTCGAGAGAGCTCCTCTGGTTTCCCTTTCGCTTTCAAGTCCCTGTTCGGGCGC
CACTGCTAGAGATTTTCCACACTGACTAAAAGGGTCTGAGGGATCTCTAGTTACCAGAGTCACACAACAG
ACGGGCACACACTACTTGAAGCACTCAAGGCAAGCTTTATTGAGGCTTAAGCAGTGGGTTCCCTAGTTAG
CCAGAGAGCTCCCAGGCTCAGATCTGGTCTAACCAGAGAGACCCAGTACAGGCAAAAAGCAGCTGCTTAT
ATGCAGGATCTGAGGGCTCGCCACTCCCCAGTCCCGCCCAGGCCACGCCTCCCATGGTAATAGCGATGAC
TAATACGTAGATGTACTGCCAAGTAGGAAAGTCCCATAAGGTCATGTACTGGGCATAATGCCAGGCGGGC
CATTTACCGTCATTGACGTCAATAGGGGGCGTACTTGGCATATGATACACTTGATGTACTGCCAAGTGGG
CAGTTTACCGTAAATACTCCACCCATTGACGTCAATGGAAAGTCCCTATTGGCGTTACTATGGGAACATA
CGTCATTATTGACGTCAATGGGCGGGGGTCGTTGGGCGGTCAGCCAGGCGGGCCATTTACCGTAAGTTAT
GTAACGCGGAACTCCATATATGGGCTATGAACTAATGACCCCGTAATTGATTACTATTAATAACTAGTCA
ATAATCAATGTCGACCCAGGTGGCACTTTTCGGGGAAATGTGCGCGGAACCCCTATTTGTTTATTTTTCT
AAATACATTCAAATATGTATCCGCTCATGAGACAATAACCCTGATAAATGCTTCAATAATATTGAAAAAG
GAAGAGTATGAGTATTCAACATTTCCGTGTCGCCCTTATTCCCTTTTTTGCGGCATTTTGCCTTCCTGTT
TTTGCTCACCCAGAAACGCTGGTGAAAGTAAAAGATGCTGAAGATCAGTTGGGTGCACGAGTGGGTTACA
TCGAACTGGATCTCAACAGCGGTAAGATCCTTGAGAGTTTTCGCCCCGAAGAACGTTTTCCAATGATGAG
CACTTTTAAAGTTCTGCTATGTGGCGCGGTATTATCCCGTATTGACGCCGGGCAAGAGCAACTCGGTCGC
CGCATACACTATTCTCAGAATGACTTGGTTGAGTACTCACCAGTCACAGAAAAGCATCTTACGGATGGCA
TGACAGTAAGAGAATTATGCAGTGCTGCCATAACCATGAGTGATAACACTGCGGCCAACTTACTTCTGAC
AACGATCGGAGGACCGAAGGAGCTAACCGCTTTTTTGCACAACATGGGGGATCATGTAACTCGCCTTGAT
CGTTGGGAACCGGAGCTGAATGAAGCCATACCAAACGACGAGCGTGACACCACGATGCCTGTAGCAATGG
CAACAACGTTGCGCAAACTATTAACTGGCGAACTACTTACTCTAGCTTCCCGGCAACAATTAATAGACTG
GATGGAGGCGGATAAAGTTGCAGGACCACTTCTGCGCTCGGCCCTTCCGGCTGGCTGGTTTATTGCTGAT
AAATCTGGAGCCGGTGAGCGTGGGTCTCGCGGTATCATTGCAGCACTGGGGCCAGATGGTAAGCCCTCCC
GTATCGTAGTTATCTACACGACGGGGAGTCAGGCAACTATGGATGAACGAAATAGACAGATCGCTGAGAT
AGGTGCCTCACTGATTAAGCATTGGTAACTGTCAGACCAAGTTTACTCATATATACTTTAGATTGATTTA
AAACTTCATTTTTAATTTAAAAGGATCTAGGTGAAGATCCTTTTTGATAATCTCATGACCAAAATCCCTT
AACGTGAGTTTTCGTTCCACTGAGCGTCAGACCCCGTAGAAAAGATCAAAGGATCTTC
